>Addgene plasmid #30732 | pBS-F2-TGT | depositor partial sequence | sequence record 14128 | Author sequence
GGTACCCGCCCATATGCTTGCCCTGTCGAGTCCTGCGACCGCCGCTTCTCTCGGTCCGACCACCTGACCC
AGCATATCCGGATTCACACAGGCCAGAAGCCCTTCCAGTGTCGCATCTGCATGAGGAACTTCAGCCTCCG
TCACCACCTCGTTGGTCACATCCGCACACACACCGGCGAGAAGCCTTTTGCATGCGACATCTGTGGGAGG
AAGTTTGCCCAGTCCAGCGACCTGCAGCGTCACACCAAAATCCATACAGGTGAAAAGTAATCTAGA
