>Addgene plasmid #30732 | pBS-F2-TGT | addgene partial sequence | sequence record 36396 | T7 5'-TAATACGACTCACTATAGGG-3'
CTTGCCCTGTCGAGTCCTGCGACCGCCGCTTCTCTCGGTCCGACCACCTGACCCAGCATATCCGGATTCA
CACAGGCCAGAAGCCCTTCCAGTGTCGCATCTGCATGAGGAACTTCAGCCTCCGTCACCACCTCGTTGGT
CACATCCGCACACACACCGGCGAGAAGCCTTTTGCATGCGACATCTGTGGGAGGAAGTTTGCCCAGTCCA
GCGACCTGCAGCGTCACACCAAAATCCATACAGGTGAAAAGTAATCTAGAGCGGCCGCCACCGCGGTGGA
GCTCCAGCTTTTGTTCCCTTTAGTGAGGGTTAATTGCGCGCTTGGCGTAATCATGGTCATAGCTGTTTCC
TGTGTGAAATTGTTATCCGCTCACAATTCCACACAACATACGAGCCGGAAGCATAAAGTGTAAAGCCTGG
GGTGCCTAATGAGTGAGCTAACTCACATTAATTGCGTTGCGCTCACTGCCCGCTTTCCAGTCGGGAAACC
TGTCGTGCCAGCTGCATTAATGAATCGGCCAACGCGCGGGGAGAGGCGGTTTGCGTATTGGGCGCTCTTC
CGCTTCCTCGCTCACTGACTCGCTGCGCTCGGTCGTTCGGCTGCGGCGAGCGGTATCAGCTCACTCAAAG
GCGGTAATACGGTTATCCACAGAATCAGGGGATAACGCAGGAAAGAACATGTGAGCAAAAGGCCAGCAAA
AGGCCAGGAACCGTAAAAAGGCCGCGTTGCTGGCGTTTTTCCATAGGCTCCGCCCC
