>Addgene plasmid #30732 | pBS-F2-TGT | addgene partial sequence | sequence record 37064 | M13pUC-fwd 5'-CCCAGTCACGACGTTGTAAAACG-3'
GACTCACTATAGGGCGAATTGGGTACCCGCCCATATGCTTGCCCTGTCGAGTCCTGCGACCGCCGCTTCT
CTCGGTCCGACCACCTGACCCAGCATATCCGGATTCACACAGGCCAGAAGCCCTTCCAGTGTCGCATCTG
CATGAGGAACTTCAGCCTCCGTCACCACCTCGTTGGTCACATCCGCACACACACCGGCGAGAAGCCTTTT
GCATGCGACATCTGTGGGAGGAAGTTTGCCCAGTCCAGCGACCTGCAGCGTCACACCAAAATCCATACAG
GTGAAAAGTAATCTAGAGCGGCCGCCACCGCGGTGGAGCTCCAGCTTTTGTTCCCTTTAGTGAGGGTTAA
TTGCGCGCTTGGCGTAATCATGGTCATAGCTGTTTCCTGTGTGAAATTGTTATCCGCTCACAATTCCACA
CAACATACGAGCCGGAAGCATAAAGTGTAAAGCCTGGGGTGCCTAATGAGTGAGCTAACTCACATTAATT
GCGTTGCGCTCACTGCCCGCTTTCCAGTCGGGAAACCTGTCGTGCCAGCTGCATTAATGAATCGGCCAAC
GCGCGGGGAGAGGCGGTTTGCGTATTGGGCGCTCTTCCGCTTCCTCGCTCACTGACTCGCTGCGCTCGGT
CGTTCGGCTGCGGCGAGCGGTATCAGCTCACTCAAAGGCGGTAATACGGTTATCCACAGAATCAGGGGAT
AACGCAGGAAAGAACATGTGAGCAAAAGGCCAGCAAAAGGCCAGGAACCGTAAAAAGGCCGCGTTGCTGG
CGTTTTTCCATAGGCTCCGCCCC
