>Addgene plasmid #30732 | pBS-F2-TGT | addgene partial sequence | sequence record 78131 | T7
TGNNCTGTCGAGTCCTGCGACCGCCGCTTCTCTCCTGGTCCGACCACCTGACCCAGCATATCCGGATTCA
CACAGGCCAGAAGCCCTTCCAGTGTCGCATCTGCATGAGGAACTTCAGCCTCCGTCACCACCTCGTTGGT
CACATCCGCACACACACCGGCGAGAAGCCTTTTGCATGCGACATCTGTGGGAGGAAGTTTGCCCAGTCCA
GCGACCTGCAGCGTCACACCAAAATCCATACAGGTGAAAAGTAATCTAGAGCGGCCGCCACCGCGGTGGA
GCTCCAGCTTTTGTTCCCTTTAGTGAGGGTTAATTGCGCGCTTGGCGTAATCATGGTCATAGCTGTTTCC
TGTGTGAAATTGTTATCCGCTCACAATTCCACACAACATACGAGCCGGAAGCATAAAGTGTAAAGCCTGG
GGTGCCTAATGAGTGAGCTAACTCACATTAATTGCGTTGCGCTCACTGCCCGCTTTCCAGTCGGGAAACC
TGTCGTGCCAGCTGCATTAATGAATCGGCCAACGCGCGGGGAGAGGCGGTTTGCGTATTGGGCGCTCTTC
CGCTTCCTCGCTCACTGACTCGCTGCGCTCGGTCGTTCGGCTGCGGCGAGCGGTATCAGCTCACTCAAAG
GCGGTAATACGGTTATCCACAGAATCAGGGGATAACGCAGGAAAGAACATGTGAGCAAAAGGCCAGCAAA
AGGNCAGGAACCGTAAAAGGCCGCGTTGCTGGCGTTTTTCCATAGGCTCCGCCCCCCTGACGAGCATCAC
AAAAATCG
