>Addgene plasmid #30732 | pBS-F2-TGT | addgene partial sequence | sequence record 78154 | T7 5'-TAATACGACTCACTATAGGG-3'
CTGTCGAGTCCTGCGACCGCCGCTTCTCTCGGTCCGACCACCTGACCCAGCATATCCGGATTCACACAGG
CCAGAAGCCCTTCCAGTGTCGCATCTGCATGAGGAACTTCAGCCTCCGTCACCACCTCGTTGGTCACATC
CGCACACACACCGGCGAGAAGCCTTTTGCATGCGACATCTGTGGGAGGAAGTTTGCCCAGTCCAGCGACC
TGCAGCGTCACACCAAAATCCATACAGGTGAAAAGTAATCTAGAGCGGCCGCCACCGCGGTGGAGCTCCA
GCTTTTGTTCCCTTTAGTGAGGGTTAATTGCGCGCTTGGCGTAATCATGGTCATAGCTGTTTCCTGTGTG
AAATTGTTATCCGCTCACAATTCCACACAACATACGAGCCGGAAGCATAAAGTGTAAAGCCTGGGGTGCC
TAATGAGTGAGCTAACTCACATTAATTGCGTTGCGCTCACTGCCCGCTTTCCAGTCGGGAAACCTGTCGT
GCCAGCTGCATTAATGAATCGGCCAACGCGCGGGGAGAGGCGGTTTGCGTATTGGGCGCTCTTCCGCTTC
CTCGCTCACTGACTCGCTGCGCTCGGTCGTTCGGCTGCGGCGAGCGGTATCAGCTCACTCAAAGGCGGTA
ATACGGTTATCCACAGAATCAGGGGATAACGCAGGAAAGAACATGTGAGCAAAAGGCCAGCAAAAGGCCA
GGAACCGTAAAAAGGCCGCGTTGCTGGCGTTTTTCCATAGGCTCCGCCCCCCTGACGAGCATCACAAAAA
TCGACGCTCAAGTCAGAGGTGGCGAAACCCGACAGGACTATAAAGATACCAGGCGTTTCCCCCTGGAAGC
TCCCTCGTGCGCTCTCCTGTTCCGACCCTGCCGCTTACCGGATACCTGTCCGCCTTTCTCCCTTCGGGAA
GCGTGG
