[The description below was written by a language model from this plasmid's Addgene catalogue record.]
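Description:
pBS-F2-TGT is a small bacterial cloning plasmid built on the pBlueScript II SK(+) backbone (about 2.9 kb without insert). It is maintained at high copy number in standard E. coli cloning strains and selected with ampicillin. No feature table is available for this entry. The usual pBluescript elements (a ColE1-type origin, f1 origin, lacZα/multiple cloning site region and flanking T7 and T3 promoter sites) can therefore only be assumed from the backbone name, although the listed T7 and T3 sequencing primers are consistent with that layout.

The insert, named "F2 TGT", is 276 bp and sits between KpnI and XbaI sites, both of which are preserved, so the fragment can be excised or transferred by restriction digestion. The record does not describe the insert beyond its name. The associated publication concerns modularly assembled zinc-finger nucleases in zebrafish, so the name most plausibly denotes a zinc-finger module intended for the finger 2 position of an array and recognising the DNA triplet TGT. This reading is an inference from the naming convention, not something the record states.

No promoter for expression in animal cells, tag or reporter is recorded, and the vector type is given simply as cloning vector. The plasmid therefore appears to be an archival source of a single finger module, one member of a set from which individual fingers are combined into multi-finger DNA-binding domains. Such domains would then be joined to a nuclease domain in a separate expression vector for targeted gene disruption.
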