Addgene plasmid #30732: pBS-F2-TGT
Depositing lab: Nathan Lawson & Scot Wolfe. Depositing organization: University of Massachusetts, Worcester. Publication: Evaluation and application of modularly assembled zinc-finger nucleases in zebrafish. Zhu C, Smith T, McNulty J, Rayla AL, Lakshmanan A, Siekmann AF, Buffardi M, Meng X, Shin J, Padmanabhan A, Cifuentes D, Giraldez AJ, Look AT, Epstein JA, Lawson ND, Wolfe SA. Development. 2011 Oct;138(20):4555-64. 10.1242/dev.066779 PubMed 21937602.
Backbone
  Vector backbone: pBlueScript II SK(+)
  Backbone size w/o insert (bp): 2877
  Vector type: Cloning vector
Growth in bacteria
  Bacterial resistance: Ampicillin, 100 μg/mL
  Growth temperature: 37°C
  Growth strain: DH5alpha
  Growth instructions: XL1Blue
  Copy number: High Copy
Gene/Insert
  Gene/Insert name: F2 TGT
  Insert size (bp): 276
  Cloning method: Restriction Enzyme; 5′ cloning site KpnI (not destroyed); 3′ cloning site XbalI (not destroyed)
  Sequencing primers: 5′ T7; 3′ T3
Terms and licenses: Academic/Nonprofit Terms; Industry Terms: Not Available to Industry
How to cite: pBS-F2-TGT was a gift from Nathan Lawson & Scot Wolfe (Addgene plasmid # 30732 ; http://n2t.net/addgene:30732 ; RRID:Addgene_30732)
